Addgene plasmid #248763: pEM351
Purpose: 80xTetO Sponge Plasmid with BsaI sites flanking sponge casette for Golden Gate Assembly
Depositing lab: Carolina Tropini. Depositing organization: University of British Columbia. Publication: A Bacteroides synthetic biology toolkit to build an in vivo malabsorption biosensor. McCallum G, Burckhardt JC, He J, Hong A, Potvin-Trottier L, Tropini C. Cell. 2026 Feb 19;189(4):1245-1261.e21. doi: 10.1016/j.cell.2025.12.052. Epub 2026 Jan 28. PubMed 41610848.
Backbone
  Vector backbone: p15A
  Vector type: Bacterial Expression
Growth in bacteria
  Bacterial resistance: Kanamycin, 50 μg/mL
  Growth temperature: 30°C
  Growth strain: NEB Stable
  Copy number: Low Copy
Gene/Insert
  Gene/Insert name: T7Te-rrnBT1-80xTetO
  Species: Synthetic
  Cloning method: Gibson Cloning
Terms and licenses: Academic/Nonprofit Terms; Industry Terms: Not Available to Industry
How to cite: pEM351 was a gift from Carolina Tropini (Addgene plasmid # 248763 ; http://n2t.net/addgene:248763 ; RRID:Addgene_248763)
