[The description below was written by a language model from this plasmid's Addgene catalogue record and pLannotate feature annotations shown in this document.]
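Description:
pEM351 is a 6.2 kb synthetic bacterial plasmid that carries a "sponge" array of 80 tet operator (TetO) sites. It is built on a p15A backbone, catalogued as low copy, and is selected with kanamycin through a KanR (aph(3')-Ia) gene. The p15A origin is compatible with ColE1-type plasmids, so the sponge can be kept alongside a second construct. The automated annotation also reports short fragments of bom, an RSF origin and β-lactamase. These look like backbone remnants or partial matches rather than functional parts, and kanamycin is the only listed resistance.

The payload occupies roughly the first 3.7 kb. The feature table shows a block of about 460 bp, holding ten operator-sized hits, repeated eight times in the same orientation, which agrees with the stated 80 copies. Many of these hits are labelled as fragments of PLtetO-1, H1-2O2, TRE or PTight promoters. They are only about 20 bp each, however, and simply reflect the tetO sequence those promoters share, so no complete promoter and no expressed gene is annotated in the array. The rrnB T1 and T7Te terminators lie immediately downstream of the array and insulate it from transcription to or from the rest of the plasmid.

An operator array of this kind offers many decoy binding sites for the TetR repressor, which is generally used to titrate the repressor and alter the behaviour of TetR-regulated circuits. The record does not describe the specific application. According to the depositor, BsaI sites flank the sponge cassette so it can be moved into other vectors by Golden Gate assembly, though these sites are not annotated in the feature table. The plasmid belongs to a Bacteroides synthetic biology toolkit, and the recombination-reducing host strain listed fits its highly repetitive content.
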