Features (pLannotate 1.2.2; 87 found; start..end, strand, type, name):
     39..60      +  promoter       PLtetO-1 promoter (fragment): modified phage lambda PL promoter with tet operator sites (Lutz and Bujard, 1997)
     85..104     +  promoter       PLtetO-1 promoter (fragment): modified phage lambda PL promoter with tet operator sites (Lutz and Bujard, 1997)
    135..153     +  protein_bind   tet operator: tetO; bacterial operator O2 for the tetR and tetA genes tetracycline repressor TetR
    167..185     +  protein_bind   tet operator: tetO; bacterial operator O2 for the tetR and tetA genes tetracycline repressor TetR
    209..229     +  promoter       PLtetO-1 promoter (fragment): modified phage lambda PL promoter with tet operator sites (Lutz and Bujard, 1997)
    255..276     +  promoter       H1-2O2 promoter (fragment): doxycycline-inducible variant of the human H1 RNA promoter (Henriksen et al., 2007)
    294..315     +  promoter       tight TRE promoter (fragment): Tet-responsive promoter PTight, consisting of seven tet operator sequences followed by the minimal CMV promoter
    344..365     +  protein_bind   tetracycline response element (fragment): contains seven copies of the tetracycline operator tetO tetracycline repressor TetR
    394..416     +  promoter       PLtetO-1 promoter (fragment): modified phage lambda PL promoter with tet operator sites (Lutz and Bujard, 1997)
    436..458     +  promoter       H1-2O2 promoter (fragment): doxycycline-inducible variant of the human H1 RNA promoter (Henriksen et al., 2007)
    499..520     +  promoter       PLtetO-1 promoter (fragment): modified phage lambda PL promoter with tet operator sites (Lutz and Bujard, 1997)
    545..564     +  promoter       PLtetO-1 promoter (fragment): modified phage lambda PL promoter with tet operator sites (Lutz and Bujard, 1997)
    595..613     +  protein_bind   tet operator: tetO; bacterial operator O2 for the tetR and tetA genes tetracycline repressor TetR
    627..645     +  protein_bind   tet operator: tetO; bacterial operator O2 for the tetR and tetA genes tetracycline repressor TetR
    669..689     +  promoter       PLtetO-1 promoter (fragment): modified phage lambda PL promoter with tet operator sites (Lutz and Bujard, 1997)
    715..736     +  promoter       H1-2O2 promoter (fragment): doxycycline-inducible variant of the human H1 RNA promoter (Henriksen et al., 2007)
    754..775     +  promoter       tight TRE promoter (fragment): Tet-responsive promoter PTight, consisting of seven tet operator sequences followed by the minimal CMV promoter
    804..825     +  protein_bind   tetracycline response element (fragment): contains seven copies of the tetracycline operator tetO tetracycline repressor TetR
    854..876     +  promoter       PLtetO-1 promoter (fragment): modified phage lambda PL promoter with tet operator sites (Lutz and Bujard, 1997)
    896..918     +  promoter       H1-2O2 promoter (fragment): doxycycline-inducible variant of the human H1 RNA promoter (Henriksen et al., 2007)
    959..980     +  promoter       PLtetO-1 promoter (fragment): modified phage lambda PL promoter with tet operator sites (Lutz and Bujard, 1997)
   1005..1024    +  promoter       PLtetO-1 promoter (fragment): modified phage lambda PL promoter with tet operator sites (Lutz and Bujard, 1997)
   1055..1073    +  protein_bind   tet operator: tetO; bacterial operator O2 for the tetR and tetA genes tetracycline repressor TetR
   1087..1105    +  protein_bind   tet operator: tetO; bacterial operator O2 for the tetR and tetA genes tetracycline repressor TetR
   1129..1149    +  promoter       PLtetO-1 promoter (fragment): modified phage lambda PL promoter with tet operator sites (Lutz and Bujard, 1997)
   1175..1196    +  promoter       H1-2O2 promoter (fragment): doxycycline-inducible variant of the human H1 RNA promoter (Henriksen et al., 2007)
   1214..1235    +  promoter       tight TRE promoter (fragment): Tet-responsive promoter PTight, consisting of seven tet operator sequences followed by the minimal CMV promoter
   1264..1285    +  protein_bind   tetracycline response element (fragment): contains seven copies of the tetracycline operator tetO tetracycline repressor TetR
   1314..1336    +  promoter       PLtetO-1 promoter (fragment): modified phage lambda PL promoter with tet operator sites (Lutz and Bujard, 1997)
   1356..1378    +  promoter       H1-2O2 promoter (fragment): doxycycline-inducible variant of the human H1 RNA promoter (Henriksen et al., 2007)
   1419..1440    +  promoter       PLtetO-1 promoter (fragment): modified phage lambda PL promoter with tet operator sites (Lutz and Bujard, 1997)
   1465..1484    +  promoter       PLtetO-1 promoter (fragment): modified phage lambda PL promoter with tet operator sites (Lutz and Bujard, 1997)
   1515..1533    +  protein_bind   tet operator: tetO; bacterial operator O2 for the tetR and tetA genes tetracycline repressor TetR
   1547..1565    +  protein_bind   tet operator: tetO; bacterial operator O2 for the tetR and tetA genes tetracycline repressor TetR
   1589..1609    +  promoter       PLtetO-1 promoter (fragment): modified phage lambda PL promoter with tet operator sites (Lutz and Bujard, 1997)
   1635..1656    +  promoter       H1-2O2 promoter (fragment): doxycycline-inducible variant of the human H1 RNA promoter (Henriksen et al., 2007)
   1674..1695    +  promoter       tight TRE promoter (fragment): Tet-responsive promoter PTight, consisting of seven tet operator sequences followed by the minimal CMV promoter
   1724..1745    +  protein_bind   tetracycline response element (fragment): contains seven copies of the tetracycline operator tetO tetracycline repressor TetR
   1774..1796    +  promoter       PLtetO-1 promoter (fragment): modified phage lambda PL promoter with tet operator sites (Lutz and Bujard, 1997)
   1816..1838    +  promoter       H1-2O2 promoter (fragment): doxycycline-inducible variant of the human H1 RNA promoter (Henriksen et al., 2007)
   1879..1900    +  promoter       PLtetO-1 promoter (fragment): modified phage lambda PL promoter with tet operator sites (Lutz and Bujard, 1997)
   1925..1944    +  promoter       PLtetO-1 promoter (fragment): modified phage lambda PL promoter with tet operator sites (Lutz and Bujard, 1997)
   1975..1993    +  protein_bind   tet operator: tetO; bacterial operator O2 for the tetR and tetA genes tetracycline repressor TetR
   2007..2025    +  protein_bind   tet operator: tetO; bacterial operator O2 for the tetR and tetA genes tetracycline repressor TetR
   2049..2069    +  promoter       PLtetO-1 promoter (fragment): modified phage lambda PL promoter with tet operator sites (Lutz and Bujard, 1997)
   2095..2116    +  promoter       H1-2O2 promoter (fragment): doxycycline-inducible variant of the human H1 RNA promoter (Henriksen et al., 2007)
   2134..2155    +  promoter       tight TRE promoter (fragment): Tet-responsive promoter PTight, consisting of seven tet operator sequences followed by the minimal CMV promoter
   2184..2205    +  protein_bind   tetracycline response element (fragment): contains seven copies of the tetracycline operator tetO tetracycline repressor TetR
   2234..2256    +  promoter       PLtetO-1 promoter (fragment): modified phage lambda PL promoter with tet operator sites (Lutz and Bujard, 1997)
   2276..2298    +  promoter       H1-2O2 promoter (fragment): doxycycline-inducible variant of the human H1 RNA promoter (Henriksen et al., 2007)
   2339..2360    +  promoter       PLtetO-1 promoter (fragment): modified phage lambda PL promoter with tet operator sites (Lutz and Bujard, 1997)
   2385..2404    +  promoter       PLtetO-1 promoter (fragment): modified phage lambda PL promoter with tet operator sites (Lutz and Bujard, 1997)
   2435..2453    +  protein_bind   tet operator: tetO; bacterial operator O2 for the tetR and tetA genes tetracycline repressor TetR
   2467..2485    +  protein_bind   tet operator: tetO; bacterial operator O2 for the tetR and tetA genes tetracycline repressor TetR
   2509..2529    +  promoter       PLtetO-1 promoter (fragment): modified phage lambda PL promoter with tet operator sites (Lutz and Bujard, 1997)
   2555..2576    +  promoter       H1-2O2 promoter (fragment): doxycycline-inducible variant of the human H1 RNA promoter (Henriksen et al., 2007)
   2594..2615    +  promoter       tight TRE promoter (fragment): Tet-responsive promoter PTight, consisting of seven tet operator sequences followed by the minimal CMV promoter
   2644..2665    +  protein_bind   tetracycline response element (fragment): contains seven copies of the tetracycline operator tetO tetracycline repressor TetR
   2694..2716    +  promoter       PLtetO-1 promoter (fragment): modified phage lambda PL promoter with tet operator sites (Lutz and Bujard, 1997)
   2736..2758    +  promoter       H1-2O2 promoter (fragment): doxycycline-inducible variant of the human H1 RNA promoter (Henriksen et al., 2007)
   2799..2820    +  promoter       PLtetO-1 promoter (fragment): modified phage lambda PL promoter with tet operator sites (Lutz and Bujard, 1997)
   2845..2864    +  promoter       PLtetO-1 promoter (fragment): modified phage lambda PL promoter with tet operator sites (Lutz and Bujard, 1997)
   2895..2913    +  protein_bind   tet operator: tetO; bacterial operator O2 for the tetR and tetA genes tetracycline repressor TetR
   2927..2945    +  protein_bind   tet operator: tetO; bacterial operator O2 for the tetR and tetA genes tetracycline repressor TetR
   2969..2989    +  promoter       PLtetO-1 promoter (fragment): modified phage lambda PL promoter with tet operator sites (Lutz and Bujard, 1997)
   3015..3036    +  promoter       H1-2O2 promoter (fragment): doxycycline-inducible variant of the human H1 RNA promoter (Henriksen et al., 2007)
   3054..3075    +  promoter       tight TRE promoter (fragment): Tet-responsive promoter PTight, consisting of seven tet operator sequences followed by the minimal CMV promoter
   3104..3125    +  protein_bind   tetracycline response element (fragment): contains seven copies of the tetracycline operator tetO tetracycline repressor TetR
   3154..3176    +  promoter       PLtetO-1 promoter (fragment): modified phage lambda PL promoter with tet operator sites (Lutz and Bujard, 1997)
   3196..3218    +  promoter       H1-2O2 promoter (fragment): doxycycline-inducible variant of the human H1 RNA promoter (Henriksen et al., 2007)
   3259..3280    +  promoter       PLtetO-1 promoter (fragment): modified phage lambda PL promoter with tet operator sites (Lutz and Bujard, 1997)
   3305..3324    +  promoter       PLtetO-1 promoter (fragment): modified phage lambda PL promoter with tet operator sites (Lutz and Bujard, 1997)
   3355..3373    +  protein_bind   tet operator: tetO; bacterial operator O2 for the tetR and tetA genes tetracycline repressor TetR
   3387..3405    +  protein_bind   tet operator: tetO; bacterial operator O2 for the tetR and tetA genes tetracycline repressor TetR
   3429..3449    +  promoter       PLtetO-1 promoter (fragment): modified phage lambda PL promoter with tet operator sites (Lutz and Bujard, 1997)
   3475..3496    +  promoter       H1-2O2 promoter (fragment): doxycycline-inducible variant of the human H1 RNA promoter (Henriksen et al., 2007)
   3514..3535    +  promoter       tight TRE promoter (fragment): Tet-responsive promoter PTight, consisting of seven tet operator sequences followed by the minimal CMV promoter
   3564..3585    +  protein_bind   tetracycline response element (fragment): contains seven copies of the tetracycline operator tetO tetracycline repressor TetR
   3614..3636    +  promoter       PLtetO-1 promoter (fragment): modified phage lambda PL promoter with tet operator sites (Lutz and Bujard, 1997)
   3656..3678    +  promoter       H1-2O2 promoter (fragment): doxycycline-inducible variant of the human H1 RNA promoter (Henriksen et al., 2007)
   3709..3780    +  terminator     rrnB T1 terminator: transcription terminator T1 from the E. coli rrnB gene
   3796..3823    +  terminator     T7Te terminator: phage T7 early transcription terminator
   3911..4726    -  CDS            KanR: aminoglycoside phosphotransferase; aph(3')-Ia; confers resistance to kanamycin in bacteria or G418 (Geneticin®) in eukaryotes
   5053..5079    +  misc_feature   bom (fragment): basis of mobility region from pBR322
   5178..5233    -  rep_origin     RSF ori (fragment): Plasmids containing the RSF 1030 origin of replication can be propagated in E. coli cells that contain additional plasmids with compatible origins.
   5321..5865    -  rep_origin     p15A ori: Plasmids containing the medium-copy-number p15A origin of replication can be propagated in E. coli cells that contain a second plasmid with the ColE1 origin.
   6031..6164    -  CDS            bla(M) (fragment): β-lactamase lacking the signal sequence; bla(M); allows cytosolic expression of β-lactamase
>Addgene plasmid #248763 | pEM351 | addgene full sequence | sequence record 496748 | Addgene Long Read Sequencing Result
CCGAGCGGCCGCTTCTAGAGATCGATTTTAGAGCTGCCTCCCTATCAGTGATAGAGATTGCTACAACTGC
AAGGTAGTCCCGGTATCCCTATCAGTGATAGAGACTGATAGCTACGAGTCTGAGATCCTACTTGTCCCTA
TCAGTGATAGAGACAGTACCGAGTTTTCCCTATCAGTGATAGAGAGCTCATACTGCGACAGAGTCTTTTC
CCTATCAGTGATAGAGATAGGCTCCTTTGTCAAAAGTGATCGCTTCCCTATCAGTGATAGAGACTTCACG
GGATAATGTGTTCTACTCCCTATCAGTGATAGAGAGCTTAAGTCAATCCAATGCGTTCAGGTGCTCCCTA
TCAGTGATAGAGAAACTCCGTCATCGTGGATGTCAATACTGACTCCCTATCAGTGATAGAGATTGATTTC
ACCGCTGGCGTCAATTCCCTATCAGTGATAGAGACTTAGGTGTCCCTAGAATTACTAGAGATCGATTTTA
GAGCTGCCTCCCTATCAGTGATAGAGATTGCTACAACTGCAAGGTAGTCCCGGTATCCCTATCAGTGATA
GAGACTGATAGCTACGAGTCTGAGATCCTACTTGTCCCTATCAGTGATAGAGACAGTACCGAGTTTTCCC
TATCAGTGATAGAGAGCTCATACTGCGACAGAGTCTTTTCCCTATCAGTGATAGAGATAGGCTCCTTTGT
CAAAAGTGATCGCTTCCCTATCAGTGATAGAGACTTCACGGGATAATGTGTTCTACTCCCTATCAGTGAT
AGAGAGCTTAAGTCAATCCAATGCGTTCAGGTGCTCCCTATCAGTGATAGAGAAACTCCGTCATCGTGGA
TGTCAATACTGACTCCCTATCAGTGATAGAGATTGATTTCACCGCTGGCGTCAATTCCCTATCAGTGATA
GAGACTTAGGTGTCCCTAGAATTACTAGAGATCGATTTTAGAGCTGCCTCCCTATCAGTGATAGAGATTG
CTACAACTGCAAGGTAGTCCCGGTATCCCTATCAGTGATAGAGACTGATAGCTACGAGTCTGAGATCCTA
CTTGTCCCTATCAGTGATAGAGACAGTACCGAGTTTTCCCTATCAGTGATAGAGAGCTCATACTGCGACA
GAGTCTTTTCCCTATCAGTGATAGAGATAGGCTCCTTTGTCAAAAGTGATCGCTTCCCTATCAGTGATAG
AGACTTCACGGGATAATGTGTTCTACTCCCTATCAGTGATAGAGAGCTTAAGTCAATCCAATGCGTTCAG
GTGCTCCCTATCAGTGATAGAGAAACTCCGTCATCGTGGATGTCAATACTGACTCCCTATCAGTGATAGA
GATTGATTTCACCGCTGGCGTCAATTCCCTATCAGTGATAGAGACTTAGGTGTCCCTAGAATTACTAGAG
ATCGATTTTAGAGCTGCCTCCCTATCAGTGATAGAGATTGCTACAACTGCAAGGTAGTCCCGGTATCCCT
ATCAGTGATAGAGACTGATAGCTACGAGTCTGAGATCCTACTTGTCCCTATCAGTGATAGAGACAGTACC
GAGTTTTCCCTATCAGTGATAGAGAGCTCATACTGCGACAGAGTCTTTTCCCTATCAGTGATAGAGATAG
GCTCCTTTGTCAAAAGTGATCGCTTCCCTATCAGTGATAGAGACTTCACGGGATAATGTGTTCTACTCCC
TATCAGTGATAGAGAGCTTAAGTCAATCCAATGCGTTCAGGTGCTCCCTATCAGTGATAGAGAAACTCCG
TCATCGTGGATGTCAATACTGACTCCCTATCAGTGATAGAGATTGATTTCACCGCTGGCGTCAATTCCCT
ATCAGTGATAGAGACTTAGGTGTCCCTAGAATTACTAGAGATCGATTTTAGAGCTGCCTCCCTATCAGTG
ATAGAGATTGCTACAACTGCAAGGTAGTCCCGGTATCCCTATCAGTGATAGAGACTGATAGCTACGAGTC
TGAGATCCTACTTGTCCCTATCAGTGATAGAGACAGTACCGAGTTTTCCCTATCAGTGATAGAGAGCTCA
TACTGCGACAGAGTCTTTTCCCTATCAGTGATAGAGATAGGCTCCTTTGTCAAAAGTGATCGCTTCCCTA
TCAGTGATAGAGACTTCACGGGATAATGTGTTCTACTCCCTATCAGTGATAGAGAGCTTAAGTCAATCCA
ATGCGTTCAGGTGCTCCCTATCAGTGATAGAGAAACTCCGTCATCGTGGATGTCAATACTGACTCCCTAT
CAGTGATAGAGATTGATTTCACCGCTGGCGTCAATTCCCTATCAGTGATAGAGACTTAGGTGTCCCTAGA
ATTACTAGAGATCGATTTTAGAGCTGCCTCCCTATCAGTGATAGAGATTGCTACAACTGCAAGGTAGTCC
CGGTATCCCTATCAGTGATAGAGACTGATAGCTACGAGTCTGAGATCCTACTTGTCCCTATCAGTGATAG
AGACAGTACCGAGTTTTCCCTATCAGTGATAGAGAGCTCATACTGCGACAGAGTCTTTTCCCTATCAGTG
ATAGAGATAGGCTCCTTTGTCAAAAGTGATCGCTTCCCTATCAGTGATAGAGACTTCACGGGATAATGTG
TTCTACTCCCTATCAGTGATAGAGAGCTTAAGTCAATCCAATGCGTTCAGGTGCTCCCTATCAGTGATAG
AGAAACTCCGTCATCGTGGATGTCAATACTGACTCCCTATCAGTGATAGAGATTGATTTCACCGCTGGCG
TCAATTCCCTATCAGTGATAGAGACTTAGGTGTCCCTAGAATTACTAGAGATCGATTTTAGAGCTGCCTC
CCTATCAGTGATAGAGATTGCTACAACTGCAAGGTAGTCCCGGTATCCCTATCAGTGATAGAGACTGATA
GCTACGAGTCTGAGATCCTACTTGTCCCTATCAGTGATAGAGACAGTACCGAGTTTTCCCTATCAGTGAT
AGAGAGCTCATACTGCGACAGAGTCTTTTCCCTATCAGTGATAGAGATAGGCTCCTTTGTCAAAAGTGAT
CGCTTCCCTATCAGTGATAGAGACTTCACGGGATAATGTGTTCTACTCCCTATCAGTGATAGAGAGCTTA
AGTCAATCCAATGCGTTCAGGTGCTCCCTATCAGTGATAGAGAAACTCCGTCATCGTGGATGTCAATACT
GACTCCCTATCAGTGATAGAGATTGATTTCACCGCTGGCGTCAATTCCCTATCAGTGATAGAGACTTAGG
TGTCCCTAGAATTACTAGAGATCGATTTTAGAGCTGCCTCCCTATCAGTGATAGAGATTGCTACAACTGC
AAGGTAGTCCCGGTATCCCTATCAGTGATAGAGACTGATAGCTACGAGTCTGAGATCCTACTTGTCCCTA
TCAGTGATAGAGACAGTACCGAGTTTTCCCTATCAGTGATAGAGAGCTCATACTGCGACAGAGTCTTTTC
CCTATCAGTGATAGAGATAGGCTCCTTTGTCAAAAGTGATCGCTTCCCTATCAGTGATAGAGACTTCACG
GGATAATGTGTTCTACTCCCTATCAGTGATAGAGAGCTTAAGTCAATCCAATGCGTTCAGGTGCTCCCTA
TCAGTGATAGAGAAACTCCGTCATCGTGGATGTCAATACTGACTCCCTATCAGTGATAGAGATTGATTTC
ACCGCTGGCGTCAATTCCCTATCAGTGATAGAGACTTAGGTGTCCCTAGAATTACTAGAGCCAGGCATCA
AATAAAACGAAAGGCTCAGTCGAAAGACTGGGCCTTTCGTTTTATCTGTTGTTTGTCGGTGAACGCTCTC
TACTAGAGTCACACTGGCTCACCTTCGGGTGGGCCTTTCTGCGTTTATATATGATCGAGACCGGTAATCT
CGAGTCCCGTCAAGTCAGCGTAATGCTCTGCCAGTGTTACAACCAATTAACCAATTCTGATTAGAAAAAC
TCATCGAGCATCAAATGAAACTGCAATTTATTCATATCAGGATTATCGATACCATATTTTTGAAAAAGCC
GTTTCTGTAATGAAGGAGAAAACTCACCGAGGCAGTTCCATAGGATGGCAAGATCCTGGTATCGGTCTGC
GATTCCGACTCGTCCAACATCAATACAACCTATTAATTTCCCCTCGTCAAAAATAAGGTTATCAAGTGAG
AAATCACCATGAGTGACGACTGAATCCGGTGAGAATGGCAAAAGCTTATGCATTTCTTTCCAGACTTGTT
CAACAGGCCAGCCATTACGCTCGTCATCAAAATCACTCGCATCAACCAAACCGTTATTCATTCGTGATTG
CGCCTGAGCGAGACGAAATACGCGATCGCTGTTAAAAGGACAATTACAAACAGGAATCGAATGCAACCGG
CGCAGGAACACTGCCAGCGCATCAACAATATTTTCACCTGAATCAGGATATTCTTCTAATACCTGGAATG
CTGTTTTCCCGGGGATCGCAGTGGTGAGTAACCATGCATCATCAGGAGTACGGATAAAATGCTTGATGGT
CGGAAGAGGCATAAATTCCGTCAGCCAGTTTAGTCTGACCATCTCATCTGTAACATCATTGGCAACGCTA
CCTTTGCCATGTTTCAGAAACAACTCTGGCGCATCGGGCTTCCCATACAATCGATAGATTGTCGCACCTG
ATTGCCCGACATTATCGCGAGCCCATTTATACCCATATAAATCAGCATCCATGTTGGAATTTAATCGCGG
CCTGGAGCAAGACGTTTCCCGTTGAATATGGCTCATAACACCCCTTGTATTACTGTTTATGTAAGCAGAC
AGTTTTATTGTTCATGATGATATATTTTTATCTTGTGCAATGTAACATCAGAGATTTTGAGACACAACGT
GGCTTTGTTGAATAAATCGAACTTTTGCTGAGTTGAAGGATCAGATCACGCATCTTCCCGACAACGCAGA
CCGTTCCGTGGCAAAGCAAAAGTTCAAAATCACCAACTGGTCCACCTACAACAAAGCTCTCATCAACCGT
GGCTCCCTCACTTTCTGGCTGGATGATGGGGCGATTCAGGCCTGGTATGAGTCAGCAACACCTTCTTCAC
GAGGCAGACCTCAGCGCTAGCGGAGTGTATACTGGCTTACTATGTTGGCACTGATGAGGGTGTCAGTGAA
GTGCTTCATGTGGCAGGAGAAAAAAGGCTGCACCGGTGCGTCAGCAGAATATGTGATACAGGATATATTC
CGCTTCCTCGCTCACTGACTCGCTACGCTCGGTCGTTCGACTGCGGCGAGCGGAAATGGCTTACGAACGG
GGCGGAGATTTCCTGGAAGATGCCAGGAAGATACTTAACAGGGAAGTGAGAGGGCCGCGGCAAAGCCGTT
TTTCCATAGGCTCCGCCCCCTGACAAGCATCACGAAATCTGACGCTCAAATCAGTGGTGGCGAAACCCGA
CAGGACTATAAAGATACCAGGCGTTTCCCCCTGGCGGCTCCCTCGTGCGCTCTCCTGTTCCTGCCTTTCG
GTTTACCGGTGTCATTCCGCTGTTATGGCCGCGTTTGTCTCATTCCACGCCTGACACTCAGTTCCGGGTA
GGCAGTTCGCTCCAAGCTGGACTGTATGCACGAACCCCCCGTTCAGTCCGACCGCTGCGCCTTATCCGGT
AACTATCGTCTTGAGTCCAACCCGGAAAGACATGCAAAAGCACCACTGGCAGCAGCCACTGGTAATTGAT
TTAGAGGAGTTAGTCTTGAAGTCATGCGCCGGTTAAGGCTAAACTGAAAGGACAAGTTTTGGTGACTGCG
CTCCTCCAAGCCAGTTACCTCGGTTCAAAGAGTTGGTAGCTCAGAGAACCTTCAAAAAACCGCCCTGCAA
GGCGGTTTTTTCGTTTTCAGAGCAAGAGATTACGCGCAGACCAAAACGATCTCAAGAAGATCATCTTATT
AAGGGGTCTGACGCTCAGTGGAACGAAAACTCACGTTAAGGGATTTTGGTCATGAGATTATCAAAAAGGA
TCTTCACCTAGATCCTTTTAAATTAAAAATGAAGTTTTAAATCAATCTAAAGTATATATGAGTAAACTTG
GTCTGACAGTTACCAATGCTTAATCAGTGAGGCACCTATCTCAGCGATCTGTCTATTTCGTTCATCCATA
GTTGCCTGACTCCCCGTCGTGTAGATAACTACGATACGGGAGGGCTTACCATCTGGCCCCAGTGCTGCAA
TGATGGTCTCG
